LOCUS       Exported 5933 bp ds-DNA circular SYN 05-JAN-2023
DEFINITION  AAV-mediated expression of ultrasensitive protein calcium sensor
            under the Syn promoter, Cre mediated flip-excision switch.
ACCESSION   .
VERSION     .
KEYWORDS    pGP-AAV-syn-FLEX-jGCaMP7f-WPRE
SOURCE      synthetic DNA construct
  ORGANISM  synthetic DNA construct
REFERENCE   1 (bases 1 to 5933)
  AUTHORS   Dana H, Sun Y, Mohar B, Hulse BK, Kerlin AM, Hasseman JP, Tsegaye G,
            Tsang A, Wong A, Patel R, Macklin JJ, Chen Y, Konnerth A, Jayaraman
            V, Looger LL, Schreiter ER, Svoboda K, Kim DS
  TITLE     High-performance calcium sensors for imaging activity in neuronal
            populations and microcompartments.
  JOURNAL   Nat Methods. 2019 Jul;16(7):649-657. doi: 10.1038/s41592-019-0435-6.
            Epub 2019 Jun 17.
  PUBMED    31209382
REFERENCE   2 (bases 1 to 5933)
  AUTHORS   .
  TITLE     Direct Submission
  JOURNAL   Exported Jan 5, 2023 from SnapGene Server 1.1.58
            http://www.snapgene.com
FEATURES             Location/Qualifiers
     source          1..5933
                     /organism="synthetic DNA construct"
                     /mol_type="other DNA"
     promoter        complement(24..471)
                     /label=hSyn promoter
                     /note="human synapsin I promoter; confers neuron-specific
                     expression (Kugler et al., 2003)"
     repeat_region   553..682
                     /label=AAV2 ITR
     rep_origin      754..1209
                     /direction=RIGHT
                     /label=f1 ori
                     /note="f1 bacteriophage origin of replication; arrow
                     indicates direction of (+) strand synthesis"
     primer_bind     complement(841..860)
                     /label=F1ori-R
                     /note="F1 origin, reverse primer"
     primer_bind     1051..1072
                     /label=F1ori-F
                     /note="F1 origin, forward primer"
     promoter        1235..1339
                     /gene="bla"
                     /label=AmpR promoter
     CDS             1340..2200
                     /codon_start=1
                     /gene="bla"
                     /product="beta-lactamase"
                     /label=AmpR
                     /note="confers resistance to ampicillin, carbenicillin, and
                     related antibiotics"
                     /translation="MSIQHFRVALIPFFAAFCLPVFAHPETLVKVKDAEDQLGARVGYI
                     ELDLNSGKILESFRPEERFPMMSTFKVLLCGAVLSRIDAGQEQLGRRIHYSQNDLVEYS
                     PVTEKHLTDGMTVRELCSAAITMSDNTAANLLLTTIGGPKELTAFLHNMGDHVTRLDRW
                     EPELNEAIPNDERDTTMPVAMATTLRKLLTGELLTLASRQQLIDWMEADKVAGPLLRSA
                     LPAGWFIADKSGAGERGSRGIIAALGPDGKPSRIVVIYTTGSQATMDERNRQIAEIGAS
                     LIKHW"
     primer_bind     complement(1558..1577)
                     /label=Amp-R
                     /note="Ampicillin resistance gene, reverse primer"
     rep_origin      2371..2959
                     /direction=RIGHT
                     /label=ori
                     /note="high-copy-number ColE1/pMB1/pBR322/pUC origin of
                     replication"
     primer_bind     2860..2879
                     /label=pBR322ori-F
                     /note="pBR322 origin, forward primer"
     primer_bind     3113..3130
                     /label=L4440
                     /note="L4440 vector, forward primer"
     repeat_region   3196..3325
                     /label=AAV2 ITR
     polyA_signal    3487..3608
                     /label=SV40 poly(A) signal
                     /note="SV40 polyadenylation signal"
     primer_bind     complement(3524..3543)
                     /label=SV40pA-R
                     /note="SV40 polyA, reverse primer"
     primer_bind     3578..3597
                     /label=EBV-rev
                     /note="SV40 polyA terminator, reverse primer"
     misc_feature    3651..4239
                     /label=WPRE
                     /note="woodchuck hepatitis virus posttranscriptional
                     regulatory element"
     CDS             3757..3768
                     /codon_start=1
                     /product="Factor Xa recognition and cleavage site"
                     /label=Factor Xa site
                     /translation="IEGR"
     primer_bind     4166..4186
                     /label=WPRE-R
                     /note="WPRE, reverse primer"
     protein_bind    complement(4281..4314)
                     /label=loxP
                     /bound_moiety="Cre recombinase"
                     /note="Cre-mediated recombination occurs in the 8-bp core
                     sequence (GCATACAT)."
     protein_bind    complement(4385..4418)
                     /label=lox2272
                     /bound_moiety="Cre recombinase"
                     /note="Cre-mediated recombination occurs in the 8-bp core
                     sequence (GGATACTT). lox2272 sites are compatible with each
                     other, but incompatible with loxP or loxN sites (Lee and
                     Saito, 1988)."
     regulatory      4429..4438
                     /regulatory_class="other"
                     /note="vertebrate consensus sequence for strong initiation
                     of translation (Kozak, 1987)"
     CDS             4444..4461
                     /codon_start=1
                     /product="6xHis affinity tag"
                     /label=6xHis
                     /translation="HHHHHH"
     CDS             4465..4497
                     /codon_start=1
                     /product="leader peptide from bacteriophage T7 gene 10"
                     /label=T7 tag (gene 10 leader)
                     /note="promotes efficient translation in E. coli"
                     /translation="MASMTGGQQMG"
     CDS             4501..4524
                     /codon_start=1
                     /product="Xpress(TM) epitope tag, including an enterokinase
                     recognition and cleavage site"
                     /label=Xpress(TM) tag
                     /translation="DLYDDDDK"
     regulatory      4531..4540
                     /regulatory_class="other"
                     /note="vertebrate consensus sequence for strong initiation
                     of translation (Kozak, 1987)"
     CDS             4552..4608
                     /codon_start=1
                     /product="calmodulin-binding peptide from avian smooth
                     muscle myosin light chain kinase"
                     /label=calmodulin-binding peptide
                     /translation="RRKWNKTGHAVRAIGRLSS"
     primer_bind     4821..4842
                     /label=EGFP-C
                     /note="EGFP, forward primer"
     primer_bind     complement(4948..4969)
                     /label=EGFP-N
                     /note="EGFP, reverse primer"
     primer_bind     complement(5209..5228)
                     /label=EXFP-R
                     /note="For distinguishing EGFP variants, reverse primer"
     protein_bind    5798..5831
                     /label=loxP
                     /bound_moiety="Cre recombinase"
                     /note="Cre-mediated recombination occurs in the 8-bp core
                     sequence (GCATACAT)."
     protein_bind    5894..5927
                     /label=lox2272
                     /bound_moiety="Cre recombinase"
                     /note="Cre-mediated recombination occurs in the 8-bp core
                     sequence (GGATACTT). lox2272 sites are compatible with each
                     other, but incompatible with loxP or loxN sites (Lee and
                     Saito, 1988)."
ORIGIN
        1 ccttgctagc agcttgaatt cgactgcgct ctcaggcacg acacgactcc tccgctgccc
       61 accgcagact gaggcagcgc tgagtcgccg gcgccgcagc gcagatggtc gcgcccgtgc
      121 ccccctatct cgcgcctcgc gtggtgcggt ccggctgggc cggcggcggc gcggacgcga
      181 ccaaggtggc cgggaagggg agtttgcggg ggaccggcga gtgacgtcag cgcgccttca
      241 gtgctgaggc ggcggtggcg cgcgccgcca ggcgggggcg aaggcactgt ccgcggtgct
      301 gaagctggca gtgcgcacgc gcctcgccgc atcctgtttc ccctccccct ctctgatagg
      361 ggatgcgcaa tttggggaat gggggttggg tgcttgtcca gtgggtcggg gtcggtcgtc
      421 aggtaggcac ccccaccccg cctcatcctg gtcctaaaac ccacttgcac tcatacgcag
      481 ggccctctgc agagatcttc ctagagcatg gctacgtaga taagtagcat ggcgggttaa
      541 tcattaacta caaggaaccc ctagtgatgg agttggccac tccctctctg cgcgctcgct
      601 cgctcactga ggccgggcga ccaaaggtcg cccgacgccc gggctttgcc cgggcggcct
      661 cagtgagcga gcgagcgcgc agctggcgta atagcgaaga ggcccgcacc gatcgccctt
      721 cccaacagtt gcgcagcctg aatggcgaat gggnnnnnnn nnnnnnnnnn nnnnnnnnnn
      781 nnnnnnnnnn nnnnnnnnnn nnnnnnnnnn nnnnnnnnnn nnnnnnnnnn nnnnnnnnnn
      841 nnnnnnnnnn nnnnnnnnnn nnnnnnnnnn nnnnnnncnn nnnnnnnnnn nnnnnnnnnn
      901 nnnnnnnnnn nnnnnnnnnn nnnnnnnnnn nnnnnnnnnn nnnnnnnnnn nnnnnnnnnn
      961 nnnnnnnnna nnnnnnnnnn nnnnnnnnnn nnnnnnnnnn nnnnnnnnnn nnnnnnnnnc
     1021 ctttgacgtt ggagtccacg ttctttaata gtggactctt gttccaaact ggaacaacac
     1081 tcaaccctat ctcggtctat tcttttgatt tataagggat tttgccgatt tcggcctatt
     1141 ggttaaaaaa tgagctgatt taacaaaaat ttaacgcgaa ttttaacaaa atattaacgc
     1201 ttacaattta ggtggcactt ttcggggaaa tgtgcgcgga acccctattt gtttattttt
     1261 ctaaatacat tcaaatatgt atccgctcat gagacaataa ccctgataaa tgcttcaata
     1321 atattgaaaa aggaagagta tgagtattca acatttccgt gtcgccctta ttcccttttt
     1381 tgcggcattt tgccttcctg tttttgctca cccagaaacg ctggtgaaag taaaagatgc
     1441 tgaagatcag ttgggtgcac gagtgggtta catcgaactg gatctcaaca gcggtaagat
     1501 ccttgagagt tttcgccccg aagaacgttt tccaatgatg agcactttta aagttctgct
     1561 atgtggcgcg gtattatccc gtattgacgc cgggcaagag caactcggtc gccgcataca
     1621 ctattctcag aatgacttgg ttgagtactc accagtcaca gaaaagcatc ttacggatgg
     1681 catgacagta agagaattat gcagtgctgc cataaccatg agtgataaca ctgcggccaa
     1741 cttacttctg acaacgatcg gaggaccgaa ggagctaacc gcttttttgc acaacatggg
     1801 ggatcatgta actcgccttg atcgttggga accggagctg aatgaagcca taccaaacga
     1861 cgagcgtgac accacgatgc ctgtagcaat ggcaacaacg ttgcgcaaac tattaactgg
     1921 cgaactactt actctagctt cccggcaaca attaatagac tggatggagg cggataaagt
     1981 tgcaggacca cttctgcgct cggcccttcc ggctggctgg tttattgctg ataaatctgg
     2041 agccggtgag cgtgggtctc gcggtatcat tgcagcactg gggccagatg gtaagccctc
     2101 ccgtatcgta gttatctaca cgacggggag tcaggcaact atggatgaac gaaatagaca
     2161 gatcgctgag ataggtgcct cactgattaa gcattggtaa ctgtcagacc aagtttactc
     2221 atatatactt tagattgatt taaaacttca tttttaattt aaaaggatct aggtgaagat
     2281 cctttttgat aatctcatga ccaaaatccc ttaacgtgag ttttcgttcc actgagcgtc
     2341 agaccccgta gaaaagatca aaggatcttc ttgagatcct ttttttctgc gcgtaatctg
     2401 ctgcttgcaa acaaaaaaac caccgctacc agcggtggtt tgtttgccgg atcaagagct
     2461 accaactctt tttccgaagg taactggctt cagcagagcg cagataccaa atactgttct
     2521 tctagtgtag ccgtagttag gccaccactt caagaactct gtagcaccgc ctacatacct
     2581 cgctctgcta atcctgttac cagtggctgc tgccagtggc gataagtcgt gtcttaccgg
     2641 gttggactca agacgatagt taccggataa ggcgcagcgg tcgggctgaa cggggggttc
     2701 gtgcacacag cccagcttgg agcgaacgac ctacaccgaa ctgagatacc tacagcgtga
     2761 gctatgagaa agcgccacgc ttcccgaagg gagaaaggcg gacaggtatc cggtaagcgg
     2821 cagggtcgga acaggagagc gcacgaggga gcttccaggg ggaaacgcct ggtatcttta
     2881 tagtcctgtc gggtttcgcc acctctgact tgagcgtcga tttttgtgat gctcgtcagg
     2941 ggggcggagc ctatggaaaa acgccagcaa cgcggccttt ttacggttcc tggccttttg
     3001 ctggcctttt gctcacatgt tctttcctgc gttatcccct gattctgtgg ataaccgtat
     3061 taccgccttt gagtgagctg ataccgctcg ccgcagccga acgaccgagc gcagcgagtc
     3121 agtgagcgag gaagcggaag agcgcccaat acgcaaaccg cctctccccg cgcgttggcc
     3181 gattcattaa tgcagctgcg cgctcgctcg ctcactgagg ccgcccgggc aaagcccggg
     3241 cgtcgggcga cctttggtcg cccggcctca gtgagcgagc gagcgcgcag agagggagtg
     3301 gccaactcca tcactagggg ttccttgtag ttaatgatta acccgccatg ctacttatct
     3361 acgtagccat gctctaggaa gatccttatc gattttacca catttgtaga ggttttactt
     3421 gctttaaaaa acctcccaca tctccccctg aacctgaaac ataaaatgaa tgcaattgtt
     3481 gttgttaact tgtttattgc agcttataat ggttacaaat aaagcaatag catcacaaat
     3541 ttcacaaata aagcattttt ttcactgcat tctagttgtg gtttgtccaa actcatcaat
     3601 gtatcttatc atgtctgctc gaagcggccg cccgggtcga cggtatcgat gcggggaggc
     3661 ggcccaaagg gagatccgac tcgtctgagg gcgaaggcga agacgcggaa gaggccgcag
     3721 agccggcagc aggccgcggg aaggaaggtc cgctggattg agggccgaag ggacgtagca
     3781 gaaggacgtc ccgcgcagaa tccaggtggc aacacaggcg agcagccaag gaaaggacga
     3841 tgatttcccc gacaacacca cggaattgtc agtgcccaac agccgagccc ctgtccagca
     3901 gcgggcaagg caggcggcga tgagttccgc cgtggcaata gggaggggga aagcgaaagt
     3961 cccggaaagg agctgacagg tggtggcaat gccccaacca gtgggggttg cgtcagcaaa
     4021 cacagtgcac accacgccac gttgcctgac aacgggccac aactcctcat aaagagacag
     4081 caaccaggat ttatacaagg aggagaaaat gaaagccata cgggaagcaa tagcatgata
     4141 caaaggcatt aaagcagcgt atccacatag cgtaaaagga gcaacatagt taagaatacc
     4201 agtcaatctt tcacaaattt tgtaatccag aggttgatta tcgataagct tgatatcgaa
     4261 ttcgaacctc ttcgagggac ataacttcgt ataatgtatg ctatacgaag ttatgggtcg
     4321 atggtgagat ctggactaga gggtcgatgg tgatgcttgg atcaaaatag gaagaatccc
     4381 aatgataact tcgtataaag tatcctatac gaagttatac taggatccgc caccatgggt
     4441 tctcatcatc atcatcatca tggtatggct agcatgactg gtggacagca aatgggtcgg
     4501 gatctgtacg acgatgacga taaggatctc gccaccatgg tcgactcatc acgtcgtaag
     4561 tggaataaga caggtcacgc agtcagagct ataggtcggc tgagctcact cgagaacgtc
     4621 tatatcaagg ccgacaagca gaagaacggc atcaaggcga acttcaagat ccgccacaac
     4681 atcgaggacg gcggcgtgca gctcgcctac cactaccagc agaacacccc catcggcgac
     4741 ggccccgtgc tgctgcccga caaccactac ctgagcgtgc agtccaaact ttcgaaagac
     4801 cccaacgaga agcgcgatca catggtcctg ctggagttcg tgaccgccgc cgggatcact
     4861 ctcggcatgg acgagctgta caagggcggt accggaggga gcatggtgag caagggcgag
     4921 gagctgttca ccggggtggt gcccatcctg gtcgagctgg acggcgacgt aaacggccac
     4981 aagttcagcg tgtccggcga gggtgagggc gatgccacct acggcaagct gaccctgaag
     5041 ttcatctgca ccaccggcaa gctgcccgtg ccctggccca ccctcgtgac caccctgacc
     5101 tacggcgtgc agtgcttcag ccgctacccc gaccacatga agcagcacga cttcttcaag
     5161 tccgccatgc ccgaaggcta catccaggag cgcaccatct tcttcaagga cgacggcaac
     5221 tacaagaccc gcgccgaggt gaagttcgag ggcgacaccc tggtgaaccg catcgagctt
     5281 aagggcatcg acttcaagga ggacggcaac atcctggggc acaagctgga gtacaacctg
     5341 ccggaccaac tgactgaaga gcagatcgca gaatttaaag agctgttctc cctatttgac
     5401 aaggacgggg atgggacaat aacaaccaag gagctgggga cggtgatgcg gtctctgggg
     5461 cagaacccca cagaagcaga gctgcaggac atgatcaatg aagtagatgc cgacggtgac
     5521 ggcacaatcg acttccctga gttcctgaca atgatggcaa gaaaaatgaa atacacagac
     5581 agtgaagaag aaattagaga agcgttccgt gtgtttgata aggatggcaa tggctacatc
     5641 agtgcagcag agcttcgcca cgtgatgaca aaccttggag agaagttaac agatgaagag
     5701 gttgatgaaa tgatcaggga agcagacatc gatggggatg gtcaggtaaa ctacgaagag
     5761 tttgtacaaa tgatgacagc gaagtgaaag ctctagtata acttcgtata gcatacatta
     5821 tacgaagtta tgggtcgatg gtgatgcttg gcaattcggg tcgatggtga agcattggtc
     5881 ttcctatttt gatataactt cgtataggat actttatacg aagttatggg gat
//
