>Addgene plasmid #104492 | pGP-AAV-syn-FLEX-jGCaMP7f-WPRE Sequencing Result | analyzer sequence | sequence record 200291
CCGCCGGCCCAGCCGGACCGCACCACGCGAGGCGCGAGATAGGGGGGCACGGGCGCGACCATCTGCGCTG
CGGCGCCGGCGACTCAGCGCTGCCTCAGTCTGCGGTGGGCAGCGGAGGAGTCGTGTCGTGCCTGAGAGCG
CAGTCGAATTCAAGCTGCTAGCAAGGATCCCCATAACTTCGTATAAAGTATCCTATACGAAGTTATATCA
AAATAGGAAGACCAATGCTTCACCATCGACCCGAATTGCCAAGCATCACCATCGACCCATAACTTCGTAT
AATGTATGCTATACGAAGTTATACTAGAGCTTTCACTTCGCTGTCATCATTTGTACAAACTCTTCGTAGT
TTACCTGACCATCCCCATCGATGTCTGCTTCCCTGATCATTTCATCAACCTCTTCATCTGTTAACTTCTC
TCCAAGGTTTGTCATCACGTGGCGAAGCTCTGCTGCACTGATGTAGCCATTGCCATCCTTATCAAACACA
CGGAACGCTTCTCTAATTTCTTCTTCACTGTCTGTGTATTTCATTTTTCTTGCCATCATTGTCAGGAACT
CAGGGAAGTCGATTGTGCCGTCACCGTCGGCATCTACTTCATTGATCATGTCCTGCAGCTCTGCTTCTGT
GGGGTTCTGCCCCAGAGACCGCATCACCGTCCCCAGCTCCTTGGTTGTTATTGTCCCATCCCCGTCCTTG
TCAAATAGGGAGAACAGCTCTTTAAATTCTGCGATCTGCTCTTCAGTCAGTTGGTCCGGCAGGTTGTACT
CCAGCTTGTGCCCCAGGATGTTGCCGTCCTCCTTGAAGTCGATGCCCTTAAGCTCGATGCGGTTCACCAG
GGTGTCGCCCTCGAACTTCACCTCGGCGCGGGTCTTGTAGTTGCCGTCGTCCTTGAAGAAGATGGTGCGC
TCCTGGATGTAGCCTTCGGGCATGGCGGACTTGAAGAAGTCGTGCTGCTTCATGTGGTCGGGGTAGCGGC
TGAAGCACTGCACGCCGTAGGTCAGGGTGGTCACGAGGGTGGGCCAGGGCACGGGCAGCTTGCCGGTGGT
GCAGATGAACTTCAGGGTCAGCTTGCCGTAGGTGGCATCGCCCTCACCCTCGCCGGACACGCTGAACTTG
TGGCCGTTTACGTCGCCGTCCAGCTCGACCAGGATGGGCACCACCCCGGTGAACAGCTCCTCGCCCTTGC
TCACCATGCTCCCTCCGGTACCGCCCTTGTACAGCTCGTCCATGCCGAGAGTGATCCCGGCGGCGGTCAC
GAACTCCAGCAGGACCATGTGATCGCGCTTCTCGTTGGGGTCTTTCGAAAGTTTGGACTGCACGCTCAGG
TAGTGGTTGTCGGGCAGCAGCACGGGGCCGTCGCCGATGGGGGTGTTCTGCTGGTAGTGGTAGGCGAGCT
GCACGCCGCCGTCCTCGATGTTGTGGCGGATCTTGAAGTTCGCCTTGATGCCGTTCTTCTGCTTGTCGGC
CTTGATATAGACGTTCTCGAGTGAGCTCAGCCGACCTATAGCTCTGACTGCGTGACCTGTCTTATTCCAC
TTACGACGTGATGAGTCGACCATGGTGGCGAGATCCTTATCGTCATCGTCGTACAGATCCCGACCCATTT
GCTGTCCACCAGTCATGCTAGCCATACCATGATGATGATGATGATGAGAACCCATGGTGGCGGATCCTAG
TATAACTTCGTATAGGATACTTTATACGAAGTTATCATTGGGATTCTTCCTATTTTGATCCAAGCATCAC
CATCGACCCTCTAGTCCAGATCTCACCATCGACCCATAACTTCGTATAGCATACATTATACGAAGTTATG
TCCCTCGAAGAGGTTCGAATTCGATATCAAGCTTATCGATAATCAACCTCTGGATTACAAAATTTGTGAA
AGATTGACTGGTATTCTTAACTATGTTGCTCCTTTTACGCTATGTGGATACGCTGCTTTAATGCCTTTGT
ATCATGCTATTGCTTCCCGTATGGCTTTCATTTTCTCCTCCTTGTATAAATCCTGGTTGCTGTCTCTTTA
TGAGGAGTTGTGGCCCGTTGTCAGGCAACGTGGCGTGGTGTGCACTGTGTTTGCTGACGCAACCCCCACT
GGTTGGGGCATTGCCACCACCTGTCAGCTCCTTTCCGGGACTTTCGCTTTCCCCCTCCCTATTGCCACGG
CGGAACTCATCGCCGCCTGCCTTGCCCGCTGCTGGACAGGGGCTCGGCTGTTGGGCACTGACAATTCCGT
GGTGTTGTCGGGGAAATCATCGTCCTTTCCTTGGCTGCTCGCCTGTGTTGCCACCTGGATTCTGCGCGGG
ACGTCCTTCTGCTACGTCCCTTCGGCCCTCAATCCAGCGGACCTTCCTTCCCGCGGCCTGCTGCCGGCTC
TGCGGCCTCTTCCGCGTCTTCGCCTTCGCCCTCAGACGAGTCGGATCTCCCTTTGGGCCGCCTCCCCGCA
TCGATACCGTCGACCTCGACCCGGGCGGCCGCTTCGAGCAGACATGATAAGATACATTGATGAGTTTGGA
CAAACCACAACTAGAATGCAGTGAAAAAAATGCTTTATTTGTGAAATTTGTGATGCTATTGCTTTATTTG
TAACCATTATAAGCTGCAATAAACAAGTTAACAACAACAATTGCATTCATTTTATGTTTCAGGTTCAGGG
GGAGATGTGGGAGGTTTTTTAAAGCAAGTAAAACCTCTACAAATGTGGTAAAATCGATAAGGATCTTCCT
AGAGCATGGCTACGTAGATAAGTAGCATGGCGGGTTAATCATTAACTACAAGGAACCCCTAGTGATGGAG
TTGGCCACTCCCTCTCTGCGCGCTCGGTCGTTCGGCTGCGGCGAGCGGTATCAGCTCACTCAAAGGCGGT
AATACGGTTATCCACAGAATCAGGGGATAACGCAGGAAAGAACATGTGAGCAAAAGGCCAGCAAAAGGCC
AGGAACCGTAAAAAGGCCGCGTTGCTGGCGTTTTTCCATAGGCTCCGCCCCCCTGACGAGCATCACAAAA
ATCGACGCTCAAGTCAGAGGTGGCGAAACCCGACAGGACTATAAAGATACCAGGCGTTTCCCCCTGGAAG
CTCCCTCGTGCGCTCTCCTGTTCCGACCCTGCCGCTTACCGGATACCTGTCCGCCTTTCTCCCTTCGGGA
AGCGTGGCGCTTTCTCATAGCTCACGCTGTAGGTATCTCAGTTCGGTGTAGGTCGTTCGCTCCAAGCTGG
GCTGTGTGCACGAACCCCCCGTTCAGCCCGACCGCTGCGCCTTATCCGGTAACTATCGTCTTGAGTCCAA
CCCGGTAAGACACGACTTATCGCCACTGGCAGCAGCCACTGGTAACAGGATTAGCAGAGCGAGGTATGTA
GGCGGTGCTACAGAGTTCTTGAAGTGGTGGCCTAACTACGGCTACACTAGAAGAACAGTATTTGGTATCT
GCGCTCTGCTGAAGCCAGTTACCTTCGGAAAAAGAGTTGGTAGCTCTTGATCCGGCAAACAAACCACCGC
TGGTAGCGGTGGTTTTTTTGTTTGCAAGCAGCAGATTACGCGCAGAAAAAAAGGATCTCAAGAAGATCCT
TTGATCTTTTCTACGGGGTCTGACGCTCAGTGGAACGAAAACTCACGTTAAGGGATTTTGGTCATGAGAT
TATCAAAAAGGATCTTCACCTAGATCCTTTTAAATTAAAAATGAAGTTTTAAATCAATCTAAAGTATATA
TGAGTAAACTTGGTCTGACAGTTACCAATGCTTAATCAGTGAGGCACCTATCTCAGCGATCTGTCTATTT
CGTTCATCCATAGTTGCCTGACTCCCCGTCGTGTAGATAACTACGATACGGGAGGGCTTACCATCTGGCC
CCAGTGCTGCAATGATACCGCGAGACCCACGCTCACCGGCTCCAGATTTATCAGCAATAAACCAGCCAGC
CGGAAGGGCCGAGCGCAGAAGTGGTCCTGCAACTTTATCCGCCTCCATCCAGTCTATTAATTGTTGCCGG
GAAGCTAGAGTAAGTAGTTCGCCAGTTAATAGTTTGCGCAACGTTGTTGCCATTGCTACAGGCATCGTGG
TGTCACGCTCGTCGTTTGGTATGGCTTCATTCAGCTCCGGTTCCCAACGATCAAGGCGAGTTACATGATC
CCCCATGTTGTGCAAAAAAGCGGTTAGCTCCTTCGGTCCTCCGATCGTTGTCAGAAGTAAGTTGGCCGCA
GTGTTATCACTCATGGTTATGGCAGCACTGCATAATTCTCTTACTGTCATGCCATCCGTAAGATGCTTTT
CTGTGACTGGTGAGTACTCAACCAAGTCATTCTGAGAATAGTGTATGCGGCGACCGAGTTGCTCTTGCCC
GGCGTCAATACGGGATAATACCGCGCCACATAGCAGAACTTTAAAAGTGCTCATCATTGGAAAACGTTCT
TCGGGGCGAAAACTCTCAAGGATCTTACCGCTGTTGAGATCCAGTTCGATGTAACCCACTCGTGCACCCA
ACTGATCTTCAGCATCTTTTACTTTCACCAGCGTTTCTGGGTGAGCAAAAACAGGAAGGCAAAATGCCGC
AAAAAAGGGAATAAGGGCGACACGGAAATGTTGAATACTCATACTCTTCCTTTTTCAATATTATTGAAGC
ATTTATCAGGGTTATTGTCTCATGAGCGGATACATATTTGAATGTATTTAGAAAAATAAACAAATAGGGG
TTCCGCGCACATTTCCCCGAAAAGTGCCACCTAAATTGTAAGCGTTAATATTTTGTTAAAATTCGCGTTA
AATTTTTGTTAAATCAGCTCATTTTTTAACCAATAGGCCGAAATCGGCAAAATCCCTTATAAATCAAAAG
AATAGACCGAGATAGGGTTGAGTGTTGTTCCAGTTTGGAACAAGAGTCCACTATTAAAGAACGTGGACTC
CAACGTCAAAGG
[49 nt withheld, positions 4913-4961]
T
[91 nt withheld, positions 4963-5053]
G
[124 nt withheld, positions 5055-5178]
CCCATTCGCCATTCAGGCTGCGCAACTGTTGGGAAGGGCGATCGGTGCGGGCCTCTTCGCTATTACGCCA
GCTGCGCGCTCGCTCGCTCACTGAGGCCGCCCGGGCAAAGCCCGGGCGTCGGGCGACCTTTGGTCGCCCG
GCCTCAGTGAGCGAGCGAGCGCGCAGAGAGGGAGTGGCCAACTCCATCACTAGGGGTTCCTTGTAGTTAA
TGATTAACCCGCCATGCTACTTATCTACGTAGCCATGCTCTAGGAAGATCTCTGCAGAGGGCCCTGCGTA
TGAGTGCAAGTGGGTTTTAGGACCAGGATGAGGCGGGGTGGGGGTGCCTACCTGACGACCGACCCCGACC
CACTGGACAAGCACCCAACCCCCATTCCCCAAATTGCGCATCCCCTATCAGAGAGGGGGAGGGGAAACAG
GATGCGGCGAGGCGCGTGCGCACTGCCAGCTTCAGCACCGCGGACAGTGCCTTCGCCCCCGCCTGGCGGC
GCGCGCCACCGCCGCCTCAGCACTGAAGGCGCGCTGACGTCACTCGCCGGTCCCCCGCAAACTCCCCTTC
CCGGCCACCTTGGTCGCGTCCGCGCCG
Features (pLannotate 1.2.2; 18 found; start..end, strand, type, name):
    173..206     -  protein_bind   lox2272: Cre-mediated recombination occurs in the 8-bp core sequence (GGATACTT). lox2272 sites are compatible with each other, but incompatible with loxP or loxN sites (Lee and Saito, 1988). Cre recombinase
    269..302     -  protein_bind   loxP: Cre-mediated recombination occurs in the 8-bp core sequence (GCATACAT). Cre recombinase
    313..1665    -  CDS            GCaMP6f: improved fluorescent protein-based calcium sensor (Chen et al., 2013)
   1682..1715    +  protein_bind   lox2272: Cre-mediated recombination occurs in the 8-bp core sequence (GGATACTT). lox2272 sites are compatible with each other, but incompatible with loxP or loxN sites (Lee and Saito, 1988). Cre recombinase
   1786..1819    +  protein_bind   loxP: Cre-mediated recombination occurs in the 8-bp core sequence (GCATACAT). Cre recombinase
   1837..1861    +  misc_feature   MCS (fragment): pBluescript multiple cloning site
   1861..2449    +  misc_feature   WPRE: woodchuck hepatitis virus posttranscriptional regulatory element
   2450..2469    +  misc_feature   MCS (fragment): pBluescript multiple cloning site
   2498..2619    -  polyA_signal   SV40 poly(A) signal: SV40 polyadenylation signal
   2642..2710    -  CDS            large T antigen (fragment): large T antigen from SV40 (simian virus 40)
   2781..2826    +  repeat_region  AAV2 ITR (fragment): inverted terminal repeat of adeno-associated virus serotype 2 inverted
   2973..3561    -  rep_origin     ori: high-copy-number ColE1/pMB1/pBR322/pUC origin of replication
   3732..4592    -  CDS            AmpR: β-lactamase; bla; confers resistance to ampicillin, carbenicillin, and related antibiotics
   4593..4697    -  promoter       AmpR promoter: bla
   4750..5178    -  rep_origin     f1 ori (sequence partly withheld): f1 bacteriophage origin of replication; arrow indicates direction of (+) strand synthesis
   5183..5252    -  CDS            lacZα (fragment): LacZα fragment of β-galactosidase; lacZ fragment
   5247..5379    -  repeat_region  AAV2 ITR (fragment): inverted terminal repeat of adeno-associated virus serotype 2 inverted
   5461..143     +  promoter       hSyn promoter (across the origin): human synapsin I promoter; confers neuron-specific expression (Kügler et al., 2003)
