[The description below was written by a language model from this plasmid's Addgene catalogue record, the feature table of its GenBank file and pLannotate feature annotations shown in this document.]
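Description:
pGP-AAV-syn-FLEX-jGCaMP7f-WPRE is an adeno-associated virus transfer plasmid for Cre-dependent, neuron-restricted expression of the genetically encoded calcium indicator jGCaMP7f. It is built on the AAV-Syn-FLEX backbone and is propagated in E. coli under ampicillin selection (AmpR with its bla promoter). The feature tables annotate a ColE1/pUC-type origin and an f1 phage origin, although the catalogue entry lists the plasmid as low copy and grown in a recombination-deficient stable strain, consistent with the need to protect the repeats. Two AAV2 inverted terminal repeats flank the expression cassette and provide the signals for replication and packaging of the genome into AAV capsids.

Between the ITRs, the human synapsin I promoter drives neuron-specific transcription, followed by a FLEX (flip-excision) switch, a WPRE that enhances transcript stability and expression, and an SV40 polyadenylation signal. The 1353 bp jGCaMP7f coding sequence lies in inverted orientation relative to the promoter, bracketed by paired, oppositely oriented loxP and lox2272 sites. Cre recombinase inverts the cassette through one compatible pair and then excises a site through the other, locking the sensor in the sense orientation so that only Cre-expressing neurons produce it. The sensor is a GCaMP3-derived fusion of a myosin light chain kinase calmodulin-binding peptide, a GFP-derived fluorescent domain and calmodulin, with an N-terminal leader carrying 6xHis, T7 and Xpress tags. One automated annotation labels it GCaMP6f, reflecting its close similarity to that sensor.

The construct is used to produce AAV for imaging calcium activity in genetically defined neuronal populations. The catalogue states a total size of 6247 bp, whereas the two sequence records held are 5933 and 5765 nt, the latter showing only fragmentary ITRs.
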