Addgene plasmid #104492: pGP-AAV-syn-FLEX-jGCaMP7f-WPRE
Purpose: AAV-mediated expression of ultrasensitive protein calcium sensor under the Syn promoter, Cre mediated flip-excision switch
Depositing lab: Douglas Kim & GENIE Project. Publication: High-performance calcium sensors for imaging activity in neuronal populations and microcompartments. Dana H, Sun Y, Mohar B, Hulse BK, Kerlin AM, Hasseman JP, Tsegaye G, Tsang A, Wong A, Patel R, Macklin JJ, Chen Y, Konnerth A, Jayaraman V, Looger LL, Schreiter ER, Svoboda K, Kim DS. Nat Methods. 2019 Jul;16(7):649-657. doi: 10.1038/s41592-019-0435-6. Epub 2019 Jun 17. PubMed 31209382.
Backbone
  Vector backbone: AAV-Syn-FLEX
  Backbone manufacturer: Scott Sternson
  Backbone size w/o insert (bp): 4894
  Total vector size (bp): 6247
  Vector type: Mammalian Expression, AAV, Cre/Lox
Growth in bacteria
  Bacterial resistance: Ampicillin, 100 μg/mL
  Growth temperature: 30°C
  Growth strain: NEB Stable
  Copy number: Low Copy
Gene/Insert
  Gene/Insert name: jGCaMP7f (alt names: GCaMP3-T302L R303P A317L D380Y; GCaMP3 variant 921; Janelia GCaMP7)
  Species: R. norvegicus (rat), G. gallus (chicken); A. victoria (jellyfish)
  Insert size (bp): 1353
  Promoter: Synapsin
  Tag / fusion protein: T7 epitope, Xpress tag, 6xHis
  Cloning method: Restriction Enzyme; 5′ cloning site BsmBI (destroyed during cloning); 3′ cloning site BsmBI (destroyed during cloning)
  Sequencing primers: 5′ ACCACGCGAGGCGCGAGATAG
Terms and licenses: Academic/Nonprofit Terms; Industry Terms: Not Available to Industry
Depositor comments: Please visit https://www.biorxiv.org/content/10.1101/434589v1 for bioRxiv preprint.
How to cite: pGP-AAV-syn-FLEX-jGCaMP7f-WPRE was a gift from Douglas Kim & GENIE Project (Addgene plasmid # 104492 ; http://n2t.net/addgene:104492 ; RRID:Addgene_104492) For viral preps, please replace (Addgene plasmid # 104492) in the above sentence with: (Addgene viral prep # 104492-AAV1), (Addgene viral prep # 104492-AAV8), (Addgene viral prep # 104492-AAV9), (Addgene viral prep # 104492-AAVrg), or (Addgene viral prep # 104492-PHPeB)
