>Addgene plasmid #104492 | pGP-AAV-syn-FLEX-jGCaMP7f-WPRE | depositor partial sequence | sequence record 198060 | Insert
ATGGGTTCTCATCATCATCATCATCATGGTATGGCTAGCATGACTGGTGGACAGCAAATGGGTCGGGATC
TGTACGACGATGACGATAAGGATCTCGCCACCATGGTCGACTCATCACGTCGTAAGTGGAATAAGACAGG
TCACGCAGTCAGAGCTATAGGTCGGCTGAGCTCACTCGAGAACGTCTATATCAAGGCCGACAAGCAGAAG
AACGGCATCAAGGCGAACTTCAAGATCCGCCACAACATCGAGGACGGCGGCGTGCAGCTCGCCTACCACT
ACCAGCAGAACACCCCCATCGGCGACGGCCCCGTGCTGCTGCCCGACAACCACTACCTGAGCGTGCAGTC
CAAACTTTCGAAAGACCCCAACGAGAAGCGCGATCACATGGTCCTGCTGGAGTTCGTGACCGCCGCCGGG
ATCACTCTCGGCATGGACGAGCTGTACAAGGGCGGTACCGGAGGGAGCATGGTGAGCAAGGGCGAGGAGC
TGTTCACCGGGGTGGTGCCCATCCTGGTCGAGCTGGACGGCGACGTAAACGGCCACAAGTTCAGCGTGTC
CGGCGAGGGTGAGGGCGATGCCACCTACGGCAAGCTGACCCTGAAGTTCATCTGCACCACCGGCAAGCTG
CCCGTGCCCTGGCCCACCCTCGTGACCACCCTGACCTACGGCGTGCAGTGCTTCAGCCGCTACCCCGACC
ACATGAAGCAGCACGACTTCTTCAAGTCCGCCATGCCCGAAGGCTACATCCAGGAGCGCACCATCTTCTT
CAAGGACGACGGCAACTACAAGACCCGCGCCGAGGTGAAGTTCGAGGGCGACACCCTGGTGAACCGCATC
GAGCTTAAGGGCATCGACTTCAAGGAGGACGGCAACATCCTGGGGCACAAGCTGGAGTACAACCTGCCGG
ACCAACTGACTGAAGAGCAGATCGCAGAATTTAAAGAGCTGTTCTCCCTATTTGACAAGGACGGGGATGG
GACAATAACAACCAAGGAGCTGGGGACGGTGATGCGGTCTCTGGGGCAGAACCCCACAGAAGCAGAGCTG
CAGGACATGATCAATGAAGTAGATGCCGACGGTGACGGCACAATCGACTTCCCTGAGTTCCTGACAATGA
TGGCAAGAAAAATGAAATACACAGACAGTGAAGAAGAAATTAGAGAAGCGTTCCGTGTGTTTGATAAGGA
TGGCAATGGCTACATCAGTGCAGCAGAGCTTCGCCACGTGATGACAAACCTTGGAGAGAAGTTAACAGAT
GAAGAGGTTGATGAAATGATCAGGGAAGCAGACATCGATGGGGATGGTCAGGTAAACTACGAAGAGTTTG
TACAAATGATGACAGCGAAG
